Addgene plasmid #190236: pAAV2-SynTetOff-FLEX-[FGL-2A-palmRFP1]
Purpose: AAV vector, high-level expression of somatodendritic-targeted EGFP (FGL) and membrane-targted mRFP1 (palmRFP1) in neuronal cells in the presence of Cre recombinase
Depositing lab: Hiroyuki Hioki. Depositing organization: Juntendo University. Publication: A Single Vector Platform for High-Level Gene Transduction of Central Neurons: Adeno-Associated Virus Vector Equipped with the Tet-Off System. Sohn J, Takahashi M, Okamoto S, Ishida Y, Furuta T, Hioki H. PLoS One. 2017 Jan 6;12(1):e0169611. doi: 10.1371/journal.pone.0169611. eCollection 2017. PubMed 28060929.
Backbone
  Vector backbone: pAAV-MCS
  Backbone manufacturer: Stratagene
  Backbone size w/o insert (bp): 4650
  Vector type: Mammalian Expression, AAV
Growth in bacteria
  Bacterial resistance: Ampicillin, 100 μg/mL
  Growth temperature: 37°C
  Growth strain: NEB Stable
  Copy number: High Copy
Gene/Insert
  Gene/Insert name: EGFP
  Species: aequorea victoria
  Insert size (bp): 720
  Tag / fusion protein: myristoylation signal sequence (N terminal on insert); LDLR C-terminal sequence (C terminal on insert); F2A (C terminal on insert); palmitoylation signal sequence (C terminal on insert); mRFP1 (C terminal on insert)
Terms and licenses: Academic/Nonprofit Terms; Industry Terms: Not Available to Industry
How to cite: pAAV2-SynTetOff-FLEX-[FGL-2A-palmRFP1] was a gift from Hiroyuki Hioki (Addgene plasmid # 190236 ; http://n2t.net/addgene:190236 ; RRID:Addgene_190236)
