[The description below was written by a language model from this plasmid's Addgene catalogue record and pLannotate feature annotations shown in this document.]
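Description:
pAAV2-SynTetOff-FLEX-[FGL-2A-palmRFP1] is an AAV serotype 2 transfer plasmid built on the pAAV-MCS backbone for Cre-dependent, high-level dual-colour labelling of neurons. It is maintained in E. coli through a high-copy ColE1/pUC-type origin with ampicillin resistance, and it also carries an f1 origin. The sequenced record is about 7.1 kb. AAV2 inverted terminal repeats, one annotated in full and the other only as fragments, flank the payload so that it can be packaged into recombinant AAV particles. Gateway attB1 and attB2 sites lie just inside the ITRs, which suggests the cassette was assembled by recombinational cloning.

The payload puts a complete Tet-Off system in one vector as two divergent expression units. In one direction, a human synapsin I promoter gives neuron-specific expression of a tetracycline-controlled transactivator, terminated by an SV40 poly(A) signal. The automated annotation labels this reading frame as an rtTA3 fragment with VP16-derived activation repeats, but the construct name and purpose indicate a Tet-Off transactivator. In the other direction, a tight TRE promoter drives the reporter cassette, ending in a bGH poly(A) signal, so the transactivator amplifies expression beyond what the synapsin promoter alone would give.

The reporter sits in inverted orientation between paired lox2272 and loxP sites in a FLEX arrangement, so Cre recombinase must flip and lock it into the sense orientation before it is expressed. It encodes FGL, which is EGFP with an N-terminal myristoylation signal and a C-terminal LDL receptor sequence for somatodendritic targeting. An F2A peptide separates FGL from palmRFP1, which is mRFP1 carrying a GAP43-derived palmitoylation signal for membrane targeting. The construct is intended for bright morphological labelling of Cre-expressing neurons.
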