Features (pLannotate 1.2.2; 30 found; start..end, strand, type, name):
     19..46      +  repeat_region  AAV2 ITR (fragment): inverted terminal repeat of adeno-associated virus serotype 2 inverted
     75..102     +  repeat_region  AAV2 ITR (fragment): inverted terminal repeat of adeno-associated virus serotype 2 inverted
    152..176     +  protein_bind   attB1: mutant version of attB; recombination site for the Gateway® BP reaction BP Clonase™
    185..253     +  CDS            large T antigen (fragment): large T antigen from SV40 (simian virus 40)
    276..397     +  polyA_signal   SV40 poly(A) signal: SV40 polyadenylation signal
    430..540     -  CDS            VP48: 3 tandem repeats of the minimal activation domain of herpes simplex virus VP16 (Cheng et al., 2013)
    470..1167    -  CDS            rtTA3 (fragment): reverse tetracycline transactivator 3 activates expression from Tet-responsive promoters in the presence of doxycycline
   1171..1200    +  misc_feature   MCS (fragment): pBluescript multiple cloning site
   1201..1580    -  promoter       hSyn promoter (fragment): human synapsin I promoter; confers neuron-specific expression (Kügler et al., 2003)
   1688..2002    +  promoter       tight TRE promoter: Tet-responsive promoter PTight, consisting of seven tet operator sequences followed by the minimal CMV promoter
   2007..2033    +  misc_feature   MCS (fragment): pUC18/19 multiple cloning site
   2036..2069    -  protein_bind   lox2272: Cre-mediated recombination occurs in the 8-bp core sequence (GGATACTT). lox2272 sites are compatible with each other, but incompatible with loxP or loxN sites (Lee and Saito, 1988). Cre recombinase
   2132..2165    +  protein_bind   loxP: Cre-mediated recombination occurs in the 8-bp core sequence (GCATACAT). Cre recombinase
   2180..2857    -  CDS            mRFP1: monomeric derivative of DsRed (Campbell et al., 2002) mammalian codon-optimized
   2858..2932    -  CDS            Gap43 (fragment): NEUM_RAT - Experimental evidence at protein level: Swiss-Prot protein existence level 1. This protein is associated with nerve growth. It is a major component of the motile 'growth cones' that form the tips of elongating axons. Plays a role in axonal and dendritic filopodia induction (By similarity). From Rattus norvegicus (Rat).
   2933..2998    -  CDS            F2A: 2A peptide from foot-and-mouth disease virus polyprotein Eukaryotic ribosomes fail to insert a peptide bond between the Gly and Pro residues, yielding separate polypeptides.
   2999..3148    -  CDS            Ldlr (fragment): LDLR_MOUSE - Experimental evidence at protein level: Swiss-Prot protein existence level 1. Binds LDL, the major cholesterol-carrying lipoprotein of plasma, and transports it into cells by endocytosis. In order to be internalized, the receptor-ligand complexes must first cluster into clathrin-coated pits. From Mus musculus (Mouse).
   3152..3865    -  CDS            EGFP: EGFP is a basic (constitutively fluorescent) green fluorescent protein published in 1996, derived from Aequorea victoria. It is reported to be a rapidly-maturing weak dimer with moderate acid sensitivity.
   3950..3983    +  protein_bind   lox2272: Cre-mediated recombination occurs in the 8-bp core sequence (GGATACTT). lox2272 sites are compatible with each other, but incompatible with loxP or loxN sites (Lee and Saito, 1988). Cre recombinase
   4054..4087    -  protein_bind   loxP: Cre-mediated recombination occurs in the 8-bp core sequence (GCATACAT). Cre recombinase
   4111..4335    +  polyA_signal   bGH poly(A) signal: bovine growth hormone polyadenylation signal
   4358..4382    -  protein_bind   attB2: mutant version of attB; recombination site for the Gateway® BP reaction BP Clonase™
   4405..4545    +  repeat_region  AAV2 ITR: inverted terminal repeat of adeno-associated virus serotype 2 inverted
   4550..4601    -  misc_feature   bom (fragment): basis of mobility region from pBR322
   4620..5075    +  rep_origin     f1 ori (sequence partly withheld): f1 bacteriophage origin of replication; arrow indicates direction of (+) strand synthesis
   5076..5125    -  misc_feature   bom (fragment): basis of mobility region from pBR322
   5227..5262    -  CDS            rop (fragment): Rop protein, which maintains plasmids at low copy number; rop
   5357..5461    +  promoter       AmpR promoter: bla
   5462..6322    +  CDS            AmpR: β-lactamase; bla; confers resistance to ampicillin, carbenicillin, and related antibiotics
   6493..7081    +  rep_origin     ori: high-copy-number ColE1/pMB1/pBR322/pUC origin of replication
>Addgene plasmid #190236 | pAAV2-SynTetOff-FLEX-[FGL-2A-palmRFP1] | addgene full sequence | sequence record 381571 | Addgene NGS Result
CACATGTCCTGCAGGCAGCTGCGCGCTCGCTCGCTCACTGAGGCCGCCCGGGCGTCGGGCGACCTTTGGT
CGCCCGGCCTCAGTGAGCGAGCGAGCGCGCAGAGAGGGAGTGGCCAACTCCATCACTAGGGGTTCCTGCG
GCCGCACGCGTACAAGTTTGTACAAAAAAGCAGGCTTTGGATCTTACCACATTTGTAGAGGTTTTACTTG
CTTTAAAAAACCTCCCACACCTCCCCCTGAACCTGAAACATAAAATGAATGCAATTGTTGTTGTTAACTT
GTTTATTGCAGCTTATAATGGTTACAAATAAAGCAATAGCATCACAAATTTCACAAATAAAGCATTTTTT
TCACTGCATTCTAGTTGTGGTTTGTCCAAACTCATCAATGTATCTTATCATGTCTGAGATCCTTACTTAG
TTACCCGGGGAGCATGTCAAGGTCAAAATCGTCAAGAGCGTCAGCAGGCAGCATATCAAGGTCAAAGTCG
TCAAGGGCATCGGCTGGGAGCATGTCTAAGTCAAAATCGTCAAGGGCGTCGGCCGGCCCGCCGCTTTCGC
ACTTTAGCTGTTTCTCCAGGCCACATATGATTAGTTCCAGGCCGAAAAGGAAGGCAGGTTCGGCTCCCTG
ATGGTCGAACAGCTCAATTGCTTGTCTCAGAAGTGGGGGCATAGAATCGGTGGTAGGTGTCTCTCTTTCC
TCTTTTGCTACTTGATGCTCCTGATCCTCCAATACGCAGCCCAGTGTAAAGTGGCCCACGGCGGACAGAG
CGTACAGTGCGTTCTCCAGGGAGAAGCCTTGCTGACACAGGAACGCGAGCTGATTTTCCAGGGTTTCGTA
CTGTTTCTCTGTTGGGCGGGTGCCGAGATGCACTTTAGCCCCGTCGCGATGTGAGAGGAGAGCACAGCGG
AATGACTTGGCGTTGTTCCGCAGAAAGTCTTGCCATGACTCGCCTTCCAGGGGGCAGAAGTGGGTATGAT
GCCTGTCCAGCATCTCGATTGCCAGGGCATCGAGCAGGGCCCGCTTGTTCTTCACGTGCCAGTACAGGGT
AGGCTGCTCAACTCCCAGCTTTTGAGCGAGTTTCCTTGTCGTCAGGCCTTCGATACCGACTTCATTGAGT
AATTCCAGAGCAGAGTTTATGACTTTGCTCTTGTCCAGTCTAGACATGGTGAATTCGATATCAAGCTTAT
CGATACCGTCCGCCGCAGCGCAGATGGTCGCGCCCGTGCCCCCCTATCTCGCGCCTCGCGTGGTGCGGTC
CGGCTGGGCCGGCGGCGGCGCGGACGCGACCAAGGTGGCCGGGAAGGGGAGTTTGCGGGGGACCGGCGAG
TGACGTCAGCGCGCCTTCAGTGCTGAGGCGGCGGTGGCGCGCGCCGCCAGGCGGGGGCGAAGGCACTGTC
CGCGGTGCTGAAGCTGGCAGTGCGCACGCGCCTCGCCGCATCCTGTTTCCCCTCCCCCTCTCTGATAGGG
GATGCGCAATTTGGGGAATGGGGGTTGGGTGCTTGTCCAGTGGGTCGGGGTCGGTCGTCAGGTAGGCACC
CCCACCCCGCCTCATCCTGGTCCTAAAACCCACTTGCACTCATACGCAGGGCCCTCTGCAGCTCGACCGC
GCCGCCCCGGGCGGCTCGCTGCTGCCCCCTAGCGGGGGAGGGACGTAATTACATCCCTGGGGGCTTTGGG
GGGGCTCGAGTTTACTCCCTATCAGTGATAGAGAACGTATGTCGAGTTTACTCCCTATCAGTGATAGAGA
ACGATGTCGAGTTTACTCCCTATCAGTGATAGAGAACGTATGTCGAGTTTACTCCCTATCAGTGATAGAG
AACGTATGTCGAGTTTACTCCCTATCAGTGATAGAGAACGTATGTCGAGTTTATCCCTATCAGTGATAGA
GAACGTATGTCGAGTTTACTCCCTATCAGTGATAGAGAACGTATGTCGAGGTAGGCGTGTACGGTGGGAG
GCCTATATAAGCAGAGCTCGTTTAGTGAACCGTCAGATCGCCTGGAGAATTCGAGCTCGGTACCCGGGGA
TCCCCATAACTTCGTATAAAGTATCCTATACGAAGTTATATCAAAATAGGAAGACCAAGTCTTCACCATC
GACCCGAATTGCCAAGCATCACCATCGACCCATAACTTCGTATAGCATACATTATACGAAGTTATCTGTG
AGTGAATTCTTAGGCGCCGGTGGAGTGGCGGCCCTCGGCGCGCTCGTACTGTTCCACGATGGTGTAGTCC
TCGTTGTGGGAGGTGATGTCCAGCTTGATGTCGGTCTTGTAGGCGCCGGGCAGCTGCACGGGCTTCTTGG
CCATGTAGGTGGTCTTGACCTCGGCGTCGTAGTGGCCGCCGTCCTTCAGCTTCAGCCTCATCTTGATCTC
GCCCTTCAGGGCGCCGTCCTCGGGGTACATCCGCTCGGTGGAGGCCTCCCAGCCCATGGTCTTCTTCTGC
ATTACGGGGCCGTCGGAGGGGAAGTTGGTGCCGCGCAGCTTCACCTTGTAGATGAACTCGCCGTCCTGCA
GGGAGGAGTCCTGGGTCACGGTCACCACGCCGCCGTCCTCGAAGTTCATCACGCGCTCCCACTTGAAGCC
CTCGGGGAAGGACAGCTTCAAGTAGTCGGGGATGTCGGCGGGGTGCTTCACGTAGGCCTTGGAGCCGTAC
TGGAACTGAGGGGACAGGATGTCCCAGGCGAAGGGCAGGGGGCCGCCCTTGGTCACCTTCAGCTTGGCGG
TCTGGGTGCCCTCGTAGGGGCGGCCCTCGCCCTCGCCCTCGATCTCGAACTCGTGGCCGTTCACGGAGCC
CTCCATGCGCACCTTGAAGCGCATGAACTCCTTGATGACGTCCTCGGAGGAGGCCATGACACCATCTTGT
TCAATCTTTTGGTCCTCATCATTCTTTTCAACCTGTTTGGTTCTTCTCATACAGCACAGCATGGGCCCTG
GGTTGGACTCCACGTCTCCCGCCAACTTGAGAAGGTCAAAATTCAAAGTCTGTTTCACTGCCACATCGTC
CTCCAGGCTGACCATCTGTCTTGAGGGGTAGGTATAGCCATCCTGGCTTCGGCAAATGTGGAGCTCGTCC
TCTGTGGTCTTCTGGTAGACTGGGTTGTCAAAGTTTATGCTGTTGATGTTCTTCAGCCGCCAGTTCCTGT
GCTTGTACAGCTCGTCCATGCCGAGAGTGATCCCGGCGGCGGTCACGAACTCCAGCAGGACCATGTGATC
GCGCTTCTCGTTGGGGTCTTTGCTCAGGGCGGACTGGGTGCTCAGGTAGTGGTTGTCGGGCAGCAGCACG
GGGCCGTCGCCGATGGGGGTGTTCTGCTGGTAGTGGTCGGCGAGCTGCACGCTGCCGTCCTCGATGTTGT
GGCGGATCTTGAAGTTCACCTTGATGCCGTTCTTCTGCTTGTCGGCCATGATATAGACGTTGTGGCTGTT
GTAGTTGTACTCCAGCTTGTGCCCCAGGATGTTGCCGTCCTCCTTGAAGTCGATGCCCTTCAGCTCGATG
CGGTTCACCAGGGTGTCGCCCTCGAACTTCACCTCGGCGCGGGTCTTGTAGTTGCCGTCGTCCTTGAAGA
AGATGGTGCGCTCCTGGACGTAGCCTTCGGGCATGGCGGACTTGAAGAAGTCGTGCTGCTTCATGTGGTC
GGGGTAGCGGCTGAAGCACTGCACGCCGTAGGTCAGGGTGGTCACGAGGGTGGGCCAGGGCACGGGCAGC
TTGCCGGTGGTGCAGATGAACTTCAGGGTCAGCTTGCCGTAGGTGGCATCGCCCTCGCCCTCGCCGGACA
CGCTGAACTTGTGGCCGTTTACGTCGCCGTCCAGCTCGACCAGGATGGGCACCACCCCGGTGAACAGCTC
CTCGCCCTTGCTCACGCTTCCTCCCCCGCCCGTCAGTTTTGTTGCTTCTTTATCCTTACATTGCACACAG
CCCATGGTGGCGTCGACGATATCCTGCAGATAACTTCGTATAGGATACTTTATACGAAGTTATCATTGGG
ATTCTTCCTATTTTGATCCAAGCATCACCATCGACCCTCTAGTCCAGATCTCACCATCGACCCATAACTT
CGTATAATGTATGCTATACGAAGTTATGTCCCTCGAAGAGGTTCACGCGTCTGTGCCTTCTAGTTGCCAG
CCATCTGTTGTTTGCCCCTCCCCCGTGCCTTCCTTGACCCTGGAAGGTGCCACTCCCACTGTCCTTTCCT
AATAAAATGAGGAAATTGCATCGCATTGTCTGAGTAGGTGTCATTCTATTCTGGGGGGTGGGGTGGGGCA
GGACAGCAAGGGGGAGGATTGGGAAGACAATAGCAGGCATGCTGGGGATGCGGTGGGCTCTATGGGCGGC
CGCGTCGAGATATCTAGACCCAGCTTTCTTGTACAAAGTGGTCACGTGCGGACCGAGCGGCCGCAGGAAC
CCCTAGTGATGGAGTTGGCCACTCCCTCTCTGCGCGCTCGCTCGCTCACTGAGGCCGGGCGACCAAAGGT
CGCCCGACGCCCGGGCTTTGCCCGGGCGGCCTCAGTGAGCGAGCGAGCGCGCAGCTGCCTGCAGGGGCGC
CTGATGCGGTATTTTCTCCTTACGCATCTGTGCGGTATTTCACACCGCATA
[95 nt withheld, positions 4602-4696]
T
[46 nt withheld, positions 4698-4743]
C
[141 nt withheld, positions 4745-4885]
CCTTTGACGTTGGAGTCCACGTTCTTT
[37 nt withheld, positions 4913-4949]
ACTCTATCTCGGGCTATTCTTTTGATTTATAAGGGATTTTGCCGATTTCGGTCTATTGGTTAAAAAATGA
GCTGATTTAACAAAAATTTAACGCGAATTTTAACAAAATATTAACGTTTACAATTTTATGGTGCACTCTC
AGTACAATCTGCTCTGATGCCGCATAGTTAAGCCAGCCCCGACACCCGCCAACACCCGCTGACGCGCCCT
GACGGGCTTGTCTGCTCCCGGCATCCGCTTACAGACAAGCTGTGACCGTCTCCGGGAGCTGCATGTGTCA
GAGGTTTTCACCGTCATCACCGAAACGCGCGAGACGAAAGGGCCTCGTGATACGCCTATTTTTATAGGTT
AATGTCATGATAATAATGGTTTCTTAGACGTCAGGTGGCACTTTTCGGGGAAATGTGCGCGGAACCCCTA
TTTGTTTATTTTTCTAAATACATTCAAATATGTATCCGCTCATGAGACAATAACCCTGATAAATGCTTCA
ATAATATTGAAAAAGGAAGAGTATGAGTATTCAACATTTCCGTGTCGCCCTTATTCCCTTTTTTGCGGCA
TTTTGCCTTCCTGTTTTTGCTCACCCAGAAACGCTGGTGAAAGTAAAAGATGCTGAAGATCAGTTGGGTG
CACGAGTGGGTTACATCGAACTGGATCTCAACAGCGGTAAGATCCTTGAGAGTTTTCGCCCCGAAGAACG
TTTTCCAATGATGAGCACTTTTAAAGTTCTGCTATGTGGCGCGGTATTATCCCGTATTGACGCCGGGCAA
GAGCAACTCGGTCGCCGCATACACTATTCTCAGAATGACTTGGTTGAGTACTCACCAGTCACAGAAAAGC
ATCTTACGGATGGCATGACAGTAAGAGAATTATGCAGTGCTGCCATAACCATGAGTGATAACACTGCGGC
CAACTTACTTCTGACAACGATCGGAGGACCGAAGGAGCTAACCGCTTTTTTGCACAACATGGGGGATCAT
GTAACTCGCCTTGATCGTTGGGAACCGGAGCTGAATGAAGCCATACCAAACGACGAGCGTGACACCACGA
TGCCTGTAGCAATGGCAACAACGTTGCGCAAACTATTAACTGGCGAACTACTTACTCTAGCTTCCCGGCA
ACAATTAATAGACTGGATGGAGGCGGATAAAGTTGCAGGACCACTTCTGCGCTCGGCCCTTCCGGCTGGC
TGGTTTATTGCTGATAAATCTGGAGCCGGTGAGCGTGGGTCTCGCGGTATCATTGCAGCACTGGGGCCAG
ATGGTAAGCCCTCCCGTATCGTAGTTATCTACACGACGGGGAGTCAGGCAACTATGGATGAACGAAATAG
ACAGATCGCTGAGATAGGTGCCTCACTGATTAAGCATTGGTAACTGTCAGACCAAGTTTACTCATATATA
CTTTAGATTGATTTAAAACTTCATTTTTAATTTAAAAGGATCTAGGTGAAGATCCTTTTTGATAATCTCA
TGACCAAAATCCCTTAACGTGAGTTTTCGTTCCACTGAGCGTCAGACCCCGTAGAAAAGATCAAAGGATC
TTCTTGAGATCCTTTTTTTCTGCGCGTAATCTGCTGCTTGCAAACAAAAAAACCACCGCTACCAGCGGTG
GTTTGTTTGCCGGATCAAGAGCTACCAACTCTTTTTCCGAAGGTAACTGGCTTCAGCAGAGCGCAGATAC
CAAATACTGTTCTTCTAGTGTAGCCGTAGTTAGGCCACCACTTCAAGAACTCTGTAGCACCGCCTACATA
CCTCGCTCTGCTAATCCTGTTACCAGTGGCTGCTGCCAGTGGCGATAAGTCGTGTCTTACCGGGTTGGAC
TCAAGACGATAGTTACCGGATAAGGCGCAGCGGTCGGGCTGAACGGGGGGTTCGTGCACACAGCCCAGCT
TGGAGCGAACGACCTACACCGAACTGAGATACCTACAGCGTGAGCTATGAGAAAGCGCCACGCTTCCCGA
AGGGAGAAAGGCGGACAGGTATCCGGTAAGCGGCAGGGTCGGAACAGGAGAGCGCACGAGGGAGCTTCCA
GGGGGAAACGCCTGGTATCTTTATAGTCCTGTCGGGTTTCGCCACCTCTGACTTGAGCGTCGATTTTTGT
GATGCTCGTCAGGGGGGCGGAGCCTATGGAAAAACGCCAGCAACGCGGCCTTTTTACGGTTCCTGGCCTT
TTGCTGGCCTTTTGCT
